>Addgene plasmid #221143 | p2H12Matry | addgene full sequence | sequence record 437161 | Addgene NGS Result
ACGGTTCCTGGCCTTTTGCTGGCCTTTTGCTCACATGTTTTCGTCTTCACCTCGAGTCCCTATCAGTGAT
AGAGATTGACATCCCTATCAGTGATAGAGATACTGAGCACATCAGCAGGACGCACTGACCGAATTTATTA
AGGAGGAGGTGATCCATGTCTAGATTAGATAAAAGTAAAGTGATTAACAGCGCATTAGAGCTGCTTAATG
AGGTCGGAATCGAAGGTTTAACAACCCGTAAACTCGCCCAGAAGCTAGGTGTAGAGCAGCCTACATTGTA
TTGGCATGTAAAAAATAAGCGGGCTTTGCTCGACGCCTTAGCCATTGAGATGTTAGATAGGCACCATACT
CACTTTTGCCCTTTAGAAGGGGAAAGCTGGCAAGATTTTTTACGTAATAACGCTAAAAGTTTTAGATGTG
CTTTACTAAGTCATCGCGATGGAGCAAAAGTACATTTAGGTACACGGCCTACAGAAAAACAGTATGAAAC
TCTCGAAAATCAATTAGCCTTTTTATGCCAACAAGGTTTTTCACTAGAGAATGCATTATATGCGCTCAGC
GCTGTGGGGCATTTTACTTTAGGTTGCGTATTGGAAGATCAAGAGCATCAAGTCGCTAAAGAAGAAAGGG
AAACACCTACTACTGATAGTATGCCGCCATTATTACGACAAGCTATCGAATTATTTGATCACCAAGGTGC
AGAGCCAGCCTTCTTATTCGGCCTTGAATTGATCATATGCGGATTAGAAAAACAACTTAAATGTGAAAGT
GGGTCTTAATAATAATAATTCCGAAGGAGGAGGTGATCCATGAATTCAGAGCCGCCGCCGAAGCTCGTCC
TTGACCTGGAGCGCCTCGCGCACGTCCCCCAGGAGAAGGCGGGCCCGCTCCAGCGCTACGCGGCGACGAT
CCAGTCGCAGCGCGGCGACTACAACGGCAAGGTGCTGTCGATCCGTCAGGACGACCTGCGCACCCTGGCC
GTGATCTACGACCAGTCGCCCTCGGTCCTCACCGAGCAGCTGATCAGCTGGGGCGTCCTCGACGCGGACG
CGCGCCGCGCCGTCGCCCACGAGGAGAACCCGAAGAATATGCCGGTCCCGTATAACGTCTTTATCATGGC
CGACAAGCAGAAGAACGGCATCAAGGCGAACTTCAAGATCCGCCACAACATCGAGGACGGCGGCGTGCAG
CTCGCCTATCACTACCAGCAGAACACCCCCATCGGCGACGGCCCCGTGCTGCTGCCCGACAACCACTACC
TGGGCGTGCAGTCCAAACTGAGCAAAGACCCCAACGAGAAGCGCGATCACATGGTCCTGCTGGAGTTCGT
GACCGCCGCCGGGATCACTCTCGGCATGGACGAGCTGTACAAGGGCGGTACCGGAGGCAGCGGCGGCACG
GGCGGAAGCAAGAAATATGGTGAAGCCGTGATCAAAGAATTTATGCGCTTTAAAGTTCACATGGAAGGTA
GCATGAATGGCCACGAATTTGAAATTGAAGGTGAAGGCGAAGGTCGTCCGTATGAAGGCACCCAGACCGC
AAAACTGAAAGTTACCAAAGGTGGTCCGCTGCCGTTTAGCTGGGATATTCTGAGTCCGCAGTTTATGTAT
GGTAGCCGTGCATTTATCAAACATCCGGCAGATATTCCGGATTACTATAAACAGAGCTTTCCGGAAGGTT
TTAAATGGGAACGTGTGATGAATTTTGAAGATGGTGGTGCAGTTACCGTTACACAGGATACCAGCCTGGA
AGATGGCACCCTGATCTATAAAGTTAAACTGCGTGGCACCAATTTTCCGCCTGATGGTCCGGTTATGCAG
AAAAAAACCATGGGTTGGGAAGCAAGCACCGAACGTCTGTATCCTGAAGATGGCGTTCTGAAAGGTGATA
TCAAAATGGCACTGCGTCTGAAAGATGGCGGTCGTTATCTGGCAGATTTCAAAACCACCTACAAAGCCAA
AAAACCGGTTCAGATGCCTGGTGCATATAATGTTGATCGCAAACTGGATATTACCAGCCACAATGAAGAT
TATACCGTGGTGGAACAGTATGAACGTAGCGAAGGCCGTCATAGTACCGGTGGTATGGATGAACTGTACA
AGGGCGGGAGCGGAGGCACGGGAGGTACCGGAGGGAGCATGGTGAGCAAGGGCGAGGAGCTGTTCACCGG
GGTGGTGCCCATCCTGGTCGAGCTGGACGGCGACGTAAACGGCCACAAGTTCAGCGTGTCCGGCGAGGGC
GAGGGCGATGCCACCTACGGCAAGCTGACCCTGAAGTTCATCTGCACCACCGGCAAGCTGCCCGTGCCCT
GGCCCACCCTCGTGACCACCCTGACCTACGGCGTGCAGTGCTTCAGCCGCTACCCCGACCACATGAAGCA
GCACGACTTCTTCAAGTCCGCCATGCCCGAAGGCTACATTCAGGAGCGCACCATCTTCTTCAAGGACGAC
GGCAACTATAAGACACGCGCTGAGGTTAAGTTCGAGGGCGACACTCTGGTTAACCGCATCGAGCTGAAGG
GCATCGACTTCAAGGAGGACGGCAACATCCTGGGCCATAAGCTTGAATATAACATGTTGTCGGAGCCGGA
GCCGCCGCCGAAGCTCGTCCTTGACCTGGAGCGCCTCGCGCACGTCCCCCAGGAGAAGGCGGGCCCGCTC
CAGCGCTACGCGGCGACGATCCAGTCGCAGCGCGGCGACTACAACGGCAAGGTGCTGTCGATCCGTCAGG
ACGACCTGCGCACCCTGGCCGTGATCTACGACCAGTCGCCCTCGGTCCTCACCGAGCAGCTGATCAGCTG
GGGCGTCCTCGACGCGGACGCGCGCCGCGCCGTCGCCCACGAGGAGAACTGAACTAGTGACGTCAGGTGG
CACTTTTCGGGGAAATGTGCGCGGAACCCCTATTTGTTTATTTTTCTAAATACATTCAAATATGTATCCG
CTCATGAGACAATAACCCTGATAAATGCTTCAATAATATTGAAAAAGGAAGAGTATGAGTATTCAACATT
TCCGTGTCGCCCTTATTCCCTTTTTTGCGGCATTTTGCCTTCCTGTTTTTGCTCACCCAGAAACGCTGGT
GAAAGTAAAAGATGCTGAAGATCAGTTGGGTGCACGAGTGGGTTACATCGAACTGGATCTCAACAGCGGT
AAGATCCTTGAGAGTTTTCGCCCCGAAGAACGTTTTCCAATGATGAGCACTTTTAAAGTTCTGCTATGTG
GCGCGGTATTATCCCGTGTTGACGCCGGGCAAGAGCAACTCGGTCGCCGCATACACTATTCTCAGAATGA
CTTGGTTGAGTACTCACCAGTCACAGAAAAGCATCTTACGGATGGCATGACAGTAAGAGAATTATGCAGT
GCTGCCATAACCATGAGTGATAACACTGCGGCCAACTTACTTCTGACAACGATCGGAGGACCGAAGGAGC
TAACCGCTTTTTTGCACAACATGGGGGATCATGTAACTCGCCTTGATCGTTGGGAACCGGAGCTGAATGA
AGCCATACCAAACGACGAGCGTGACACCACGATGCCTGCAGCAATGGCAACAACGTTGCGCAAACTATTA
ACTGGCGAACTACTTACTCTAGCTTCCCGGCAACAATTAATAGACTGGATGGAGGCGGATAAAGTTGCAG
GACCACTTCTGCGCTCGGCCCTTCCGGCTGGCTGGTTTATTGCTGATAAATCTGGAGCCGGTGAGCGTGG
CTCTCGCGGTATCATTGCAGCACTGGGGCCAGATGGTAAGCCCTCCCGTATCGTAGTTATCTACACGACG
GGGAGTCAGGCAACTATGGATGAACGAAATAGACAGATCGCTGAGATAGGTGCCTCACTGATTAAGCATT
GGTAACTGTCAGACCAAGTTTACTCATATATACTTTAGATTGATTTAAAACTTCATTTTTAATTTAAAAG
GATCTAGGTGAAGATCCTTTTTGATAATCTCATGACCAAAATCCCTTAACGTGAGTTTTCGTTCCACTGA
GCGTCAGACCCCGTAGAAAAGATCAAAGGATCTTCTTGAGATCCTTTTTTTCTGCGCGTAATCTGCTGCT
TGCAAACAAAAAAACCACCGCTACCAGCGGTGGTTTGTTTGCCGGATCAAGAGCTACCAACTCTTTTTCC
GAAGGTAACTGGCTTCAGCAGAGCGCAGATACCAAATACTGTCCTTCTAGTGTAGCCGTAGTTAGGCCAC
CACTTCAAGAACTCTGTAGCACCGCCTACATACCTCGCTCTGCTAATCCTGTTACCAGTGGCTGCTGCCA
GTGGCGATAAGTCGTGTCTTACCGGGTTGGACTCAAGACGATAGTTACCGGATAAGGCGCAGCGGTCGGG
CTGAACGGGGGGTTCGTGCACACAGCCCAGCTTGGAGCGAACGACCTACACCGAACTGAGATACCTACAG
CGTGAGCTATGAGAAAGCGCCACGCTTCCCGAAGGGAGAAAGGCGGACAGGTATCCGGTAAGCGGCAGGG
TCGGAACAGGAGAGCGCACGAGGGAGCTTCCAGGGGGAAACGCCTGGTATCTTTATAGTCCTGTCGGGTT
TCGCCACCTCTGACTTGAGCGTCGATTTTTGTGATGCTCGTCAGGGGGGCGGAGCCTATGGAAAAACGCC
AGCAACGCGGCCTTTTT
Features (pLannotate 1.2.2; 8 found; start..end, strand, type, name):
     57..130     +  promoter       PLtetO-1 promoter: modified phage lambda PL promoter with tet operator sites (Lutz and Bujard, 1997)
    156..776     +  CDS            tetR: TETR2_ECOLX - Experimental evidence at protein level: Swiss-Prot protein existence level 1. TetR is the repressor of the tetracycline resistance element; its N-terminal region forms a helix-turn-helix structure and binds DNA. Binding of tetracycline to TetR reduces the repressor affinity for the tetracycline resistance gene (tetA) promoter operator sites. From Escherichia coli.
   1086..1373    +  CDS            mKalama1 (fragment): mKalama1 is a basic (constitutively fluorescent) blue fluorescent protein published in 2007, derived from Aequorea victoria. It has moderate acid sensitivity.
   1419..2102    +  CDS            mScarlet-I: mScarlet-I is a basic (constitutively fluorescent) red fluorescent protein published in 2016, derived from synthetic construct. It is reported to be a rapidly-maturing monomer with moderate acid sensitivity.
   2145..2582    +  CDS            Enhanced Cyan-Emitting GFP (fragment): Enhanced Cyan-Emitting GFP is a basic (constitutively fluorescent) cyan fluorescent protein published in 2002, derived from Aequorea victoria.
   2890..2994    +  promoter       AmpR promoter: bla
   2995..3852    +  CDS            bla: BLAT_ECOLX - Experimental evidence at protein level: Swiss-Prot protein existence level 1. TEM-type are the most prevalent beta-lactamases in enterobacteria; they hydrolyze the beta-lactam bond in susceptible beta-lactam antibiotics, thus conferring resistance to penicillins and cephalosporins. TEM-3 and TEM-4 are capable of hydrolyzing cefotaxime and ceftazidime. TEM-5 is capable of hydrolyzing ceftazidime. TEM-6 is capable of hydrolyzing ceftazidime and aztreonam. TEM-8/CAZ-2, TEM- 16/CAZ-7 and TEM-24/CAZ-6 are markedly active against ceftazidime. IRT- 4 shows resistance to beta-lactamase in
   4026..4614    +  rep_origin     ori: high-copy-number ColE1/pMB1/pBR322/pUC origin of replication
