[The description below was written by a language model from this plasmid's Addgene catalogue record and pLannotate feature annotations shown in this document.]
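Description:
p2H12Matry is a bacterial expression plasmid of about 4.6 kb, built on the p2H12 backbone, in which the original cdGreen coding sequence has been replaced by cdGreen-Matry (also called 2H12-Matry). It is maintained in E. coli through a ColE1/pMB1-type origin of replication. That origin is annotated as high copy, although the catalogue lists the copy number as unknown. Selection is with ampicillin, conferred by a TEM-type beta-lactamase gene (bla) under its own promoter.

The payload is a synthetic insert of roughly 2 kb, cloned between retained EcoRI and SpeI sites and expressed from a tetracycline-responsive promoter. The feature table shows a PLtetO-1 promoter, a phage lambda PL derivative carrying tet operator sites, followed directly by tetR and then the sensor coding region, all on the same strand. This layout suggests that the repressor and the sensor lie downstream of the same operator-controlled promoter, but the record does not state the transcript structure. Anhydrotetracycline releases TetR from the operators and so induces expression.

Within the sensor region, the annotation software detects two GFP-family fragments, labelled by their nearest matches as mKalama1 and an enhanced cyan-emitting GFP. These flank a complete mScarlet-I coding sequence. The pattern fits a GFP-derived cdGreen sensor with a red fluorescent protein nested inside it, where mScarlet-I could plausibly act as a reference signal. The record does not spell out this architecture, and the c-di-GMP-binding portions are not annotated. The plasmid is used for inducible expression of a genetically encoded biosensor that monitors dynamic changes in c-di-GMP levels in living bacteria.
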