Addgene plasmid #221143: p2H12Matry
Purpose: cdGreen-Matry expressed from an aTc-inducible promoter (Internal Lab ID: UJ11208)
Depositing lab: Urs Jenal. Depositing organization: University of Basel. Publication: A genetically encoded biosensor to monitor dynamic changes of c-di-GMP with high temporal resolution. Kaczmarczyk A, van Vliet S, Jakob RP, Teixeira RD, Scheidat I, Reinders A, Klotz A, Maier T, Jenal U. Nat Commun. 2024 May 9;15(1):3920. doi: 10.1038/s41467-024-48295-0. PubMed 38724508.
Backbone
  Vector backbone: p2H12
  Backbone manufacturer: Andreas Kaczmarczyk
  Backbone size w/o insert (bp): 2600
  Total vector size (bp): 4600
  Modifications to backbone: cdGreen-Matry replacing cdGreen
  Vector type: Bacterial Expression
Growth in bacteria
  Bacterial resistance: Ampicillin, 100 μg/mL
  Growth temperature: 37°C
  Growth strain: DH5alpha
  Copy number: Unknown
Gene/Insert
  Gene/Insert name: cdGreen-Matry (alt name: 2H12-Matry)
  Species: Synthetic
  Insert size (bp): 2000
  Promoter: Ptet
  Cloning method: Restriction Enzyme; 5′ cloning site EcoRI (not destroyed); 3′ cloning site SpeI (not destroyed)
  Sequencing primers: 5′ 13378 (attttactagtTAGAAAAACAACTTAAATGTGAAAGTGGGTC)
Terms and licenses: Academic/Nonprofit Terms; Industry Terms: Not Available to Industry
How to cite: p2H12Matry was a gift from Urs Jenal (Addgene plasmid # 221143 ; http://n2t.net/addgene:221143 ; RRID:Addgene_221143)
